>Addgene plasmid #54040 | mEmerald-Clathrin-15 | addgene full sequence | sequence record 474309 | Addgene NGS Result
CGTTACATAACTTACGGTAAATGGCCCGCCTGGCTGACCGCCCAACGACCCCCGCCCATTGACGTCAATA
ATGACGTATGTTCCCATAGTAACGCCAATAGGGACTTTCCATTGACGTCAATGGGTGGAGTATTTACGGT
AAACTGCCCACTTGGCAGTACATCAAGTGTATCATATGCCAAGTACGCCCCCTATTGACGTCAATGACGG
TAAATGGCCCGCCTGGCATTATGCCCAGTACATGACCTTATGGGACTTTCCTACTTGGCAGTACATCTAC
GTATTAGTCATCGCTATTACCATGGTGATGCGGTTTTGGCAGTACATCAATGGGCGTGGATAGCGGTTTG
ACTCACGGGGATTTCCAAGTCTCCACCCCATTGACGTCAATGGGAGTTTGTTTTGGCACCAAAATCAACG
GGACTTTCCAAAATGTCGTAACAACTCCGCCCCATTGACGCAAATGGGCGGTAGGCGTGTACGGTGGGAG
GTCTATATAAGCAGAGCTGGTTTAGTGAACCGTCAGATCCGCTAGCGCTACCGGTCGCCACCATGGTGAG
CAAGGGCGAGGAGCTGTTCACCGGGGTGGTGCCCATCCTGGTCGAGCTGGACGGCGACGTAAACGGCCAC
AAGTTCAGCGTGTCCGGCGAGGGCGAGGGCGATGCCACCTACGGCAAGCTGACCCTGAAGTTCATCTGCA
CCACCGGCAAGCTGCCCGTGCCCTGGCCCACCCTCGTGACCACCTTGACCTACGGCGTGCAGTGCTTCGC
CCGCTACCCCGACCACATGAAGCAGCACGACTTCTTCAAGTCCGCCATGCCCGAAGGCTACGTCCAGGAG
CGCACCATCTTCTTCAAGGACGACGGCAACTACAAGACCCGCGCCGAGGTGAAGTTCGAGGGCGACACCC
TGGTGAACCGCATCGAGCTGAAGGGCATCGACTTCAAGGAGGACGGCAACATCCTGGGGCACAAGCTGGA
GTACAACTACAACAGCCACAAGGTCTATATCACCGCCGACAAGCAGAAGAACGGCATCAAGGTGAACTTC
AAGACCCGCCACAACATCGAGGACGGCAGCGTGCAGCTCGCCGACCACTACCAGCAGAACACCCCCATCG
GCGACGGCCCCGTGCTGCTGCCCGACAACCACTACCTGAGCACCCAGTCCAAGCTGAGCAAAGACCCCAA
CGAGAAGCGCGATCACATGGTCCTGCTGGAGTTCGTGACCGCCGCCGGGATCACTCTCGGCATGGACGAG
CTGTACAAGTCCGGACTCAGATCTCGAGCTCAAGCTTCGAATTCTGCAGTCGACATGGCTGATGACTTTG
GCTTCTTCTCGTCGTCGGAGAGTGGTGCCCCGGAGGCGGCGGAGGAGGACCCGGCGGCCGCCTTCCTGGC
CCAGCAGGAGAGCGAGATTGCAGGCATAGAGAACGACGAGGGCTTCGGGGCACCTGCCGGCAGCCATGCG
GCCCCCGCACAGCCGGGCCCCACGAGTGGGGCTGGTTCTGAGGACATGGGGACCACAGTCAATGGAGATG
TGTTTCAGGAGGCCAACGGTCCTGCTGATGGCTACGCAGCCATTGCCCAGGCTGACAGGCTGACCCAGGA
GCCTGAGAGCATCCGCAAGTGGCGAGAGGAGCAGAGGAAACGGCTGCAAGAGCTGGATGCTGCATCTAAG
GTCACGGAACAGGAATGGCGGGAGAAGGCCAAGAAGGACCTGGAGGAGTGGAACCAGCGCCAGAGTGAAC
AAGTAGAGAAGAACAAGATCAACAACCGGGCATCCGAGGAGGCTTTCGTGAAGGAATCCAAGGAGGAGAC
CCCAGGCACAGAGTGGGAGAAGGTGGCCCAGCTATGTGACTTCAACCCCAAGAGCAGCAAGCAGTGCAAA
GATGTGTCCCGCCTGCGCTCGGTGCTCATGTCCCTGAAGCAGACGCCACTGTCCCGCTAGGGATCCACCG
GATCTAGATAACTGATCATAATCAGCCATACCACATTTGTAGAGGTTTTACTTGCTTTAAAAAACCTCCC
ACACCTCCCCCTGAACCTGAAACATAAAATGAATGCAATTGTTGTTGTTAACTTGTTTATTGCAGCTTAT
AATGGTTACAAATAAAGCAATAGCATCACAAATTTCACAAATAAAGCATTTTTTTCACTGCATTCTAGTT
GTGGTTTGTCCAAACTCATCAATGTATCTTAACGCGTAAATTGTAAGCGTTAATATTTTGTTAAAATTCG
CGTTAAATTTTTGTTAAATCAGCTCATTTTTTAACCAATAGGCCGAAATCGGCAAAATCCCTTATAAATC
AAAAGAATAGACCGAGATAGGGT
[37 nt withheld, positions 2334-2370]
AAAGAACGTGGACTCCAACGTCAAAGG
[49 nt withheld, positions 2398-2446]
T
[91 nt withheld, positions 2448-2538]
G
[124 nt withheld, positions 2540-2663]
CAGGTGGCACTTTTCGGGGAAATGTGCGCGGAACCCCTATTTGTTTATTTTTCTAAATACATTCAAATAT
GTATCCGCTCATGAGACAATAACCCTGATAAATGCTTCAATAATATTGAAAAAGGAAGAGTCCTGAGGCG
GAAAGAACCAGCTGTGGAATGTGTGTCAGTTAGGGTGTGGAAAGTCCCCAGGCTCCCCAGCAGGCAGAAG
TATGCAAAGCATGCATCTCAATTAGTCAGCAACCAGGTGTGGAAAGTCCCCAGGCTCCCCAGCAGGCAGA
AGTATGCAAAGCATGCATCTCAATTAGTCAGCAACCATAGTCCCGCCCCTAACTCCGCCCATCCCGCCCC
TAACTCCGCCCAGTTCCGCCCATTCTCCGCCCCATGGCTGACTAATTTTTTTTATTTATGCAGAGGCCGA
GGCCGCCTCGGCCTCTGAGCTATTCCAGAAGTAGTGAGGAGGCTTTTTTGGAGGCCTAGGCTTTTGCAAA
GATCGATCAAGAGACAGGATGAGGATCGTTTCGCATGATTGAACAAGATGGATTGCACGCAGGTTCTCCG
GCCGCTTGGGTGGAGAGGCTATTCGGCTATGACTGGGCACAACAGACAATCGGCTGCTCTGATGCCGCCG
TGTTCCGGCTGTCAGCGCAGGGGCGCCCGGTTCTTTTTGTCAAGACCGACCTGTCCGGTGCCCTGAATGA
ACTGCAAGACGAGGCAGCGCGGCTATCGTGGCTGGCCACGACGGGCGTTCCTTGCGCAGCTGTGCTCGAC
GTTGTCACTGAAGCGGGAAGGGACTGGCTGCTATTGGGCGAAGTGCCGGGGCAGGATCTCCTGTCATCTC
ACCTTGCTCCTGCCGAGAAAGTATCCATCATGGCTGATGCAATGCGGCGGCTGCATACGCTTGATCCGGC
TACCTGCCCATTCGACCACCAAGCGAAACATCGCATCGAGCGAGCACGTACTCGGATGGAAGCCGGTCTT
GTCGATCAGGATGATCTGGACGAAGAGCATCAGGGGCTCGCGCCAGCCGAACTGTTCGCCAGGCTCAAGG
CGAGCATGCCCGACGGCGAGGATCTCGTCGTGACCCATGGCGATGCCTGCTTGCCGAATATCATGGTGGA
AAATGGCCGCTTTTCTGGATTCATCGACTGTGGCCGGCTGGGTGTGGCGGACCGCTATCAGGACATAGCG
TTGGCTACCCGTGATATTGCTGAAGAGCTTGGCGGCGAATGGGCTGACCGCTTCCTCGTGCTTTACGGTA
TCGCCGCTCCCGATTCGCAGCGCATCGCCTTCTATCGCCTTCTTGACGAGTTCTTCTGAGCGGGACTCTG
GGGTTCGAAATGACCGACCAAGCGACGCCCAACCTGCCATCACGAGATTTCGATTCCACCGCCGCCTTCT
ATGAAAGGTTGGGCTTCGGAATCGTTTTCCGGGACGCCGGCTGGATGATCCTCCAGCGCGGGGATCTCAT
GCTGGAGTTCTTCGCCCACCCTAGGGGGAGGCTAACTGAAACACGGAAGGAGACAATACCGGAAGGAACC
CGCGCTATGACGGCAATAAAAAGACAGAATAAAACGCACGGTGTTGGGTCGTTTGTTCATAAACGCGGGG
TTCGGTCCCAGGGCTGGCACTCTGTCGATACCCCACCGAGACCCCATTGGGGCCAATACGCCCGCGTTTC
TTCCTTTTCCCCACCCCACCCCCCAAGTTCGGGTGAAGGCCCAGGGCTCGCAGCCAACGTCGGGGCGGCA
GGCCCTGCCATAGCCTCAGGTTACTCATATATACTTTAGATTGATTTAAAACTTCATTTTTAATTTAAAA
GGATCTAGGTGAAGATCCTTTTTGATAATCTCATGACCAAAATCCCTTAACGTGAGTTTTCGTTCCACTG
AGCGTCAGACCCCGTAGAAAAGATCAAAGGATCTTCTTGAGATCCTTTTTTTCTGCGCGTAATCTGCTGC
TTGCAAACAAAAAAACCACCGCTACCAGCGGTGGTTTGTTTGCCGGATCAAGAGCTACCAACTCTTTTTC
CGAAGGTAACTGGCTTCAGCAGAGCGCAGATACCAAATACTGTTCTTCTAGTGTAGCCGTAGTTAGGCCA
CCACTTCAAGAACTCTGTAGCACCGCCTACATACCTCGCTCTGCTAATCCTGTTACCAGTGGCTGCTGCC
AGTGGCGATAAGTCGTGTCTTACCGGGTTGGACTCAAGACGATAGTTACCGGATAAGGCGCAGCGGTCGG
GCTGAACGGGGGGTTCGTGCACACAGCCCAGCTTGGAGCGAACGACCTACACCGAACTGAGATACCTACA
GCGTGAGCTATGAGAAAGCGCCACGCTTCCCGAAGGGAGAAAGGCGGACAGGTATCCGGTAAGCGGCAGG
GTCGGAACAGGAGAGCGCACGAGGGAGCTTCCAGGGGGAAACGCCTGGTATCTTTATAGTCCTGTCGGGT
TTCGCCACCTCTGACTTGAGCGTCGATTTTTGTGATGCTCGTCAGGGGGGCGGAGCCTATGGAAAAACGC
CAGCAACGCGGCCTTTTTACGGTTCCTGGCCTTTTGCTGGCCTTTTGCTCACATGTTCTTTCCTGCGTTA
TCCCCTGATTCTGTGGATAACCGTATTACCGCCATGCATTAGTTATTAATAGTAATCAATTACGGGGTCA
TTAGTTCATAGCCCATATATGGAGTTCCG
Features (pLannotate 1.2.2; 16 found; start..end, strand, type, name):
      1..304     +  enhancer       CMV enhancer: human cytomegalovirus immediate early enhancer
    305..508     +  promoter       CMV promoter: human cytomegalovirus (CMV) immediate early promoter
    553..1269    +  CDS            mEmerald: mEmerald is a basic (constitutively fluorescent) green fluorescent protein published in 1998, derived from Aequorea victoria. It is reported to be a very rapidly-maturing monomer with moderate acid sensitivity.
   1270..1314    +  misc_feature   MCS (fragment): multiple cloning site
   1315..1947    +  CDS            CLTB (fragment): CLCB_HUMAN - Experimental evidence at protein level: Swiss-Prot protein existence level 1. Clathrin is the major protein of the polyhedral coat of coated pits and vesicles. From Homo sapiens (Human).
   1973..2057    +  CDS            large T antigen (fragment): large T antigen from SV40 (simian virus 40)
   2080..2201    +  polyA_signal   SV40 poly(A) signal: SV40 polyadenylation signal
   2235..2663    -  rep_origin     f1 ori (sequence partly withheld): f1 bacteriophage origin of replication; arrow indicates direction of (+) strand synthesis
   2690..2794    +  promoter       AmpR promoter: bla
   2796..3153    +  promoter       SV40 promoter: SV40 enhancer and early promoter
   3188..3982    +  CDS            NeoR/KanR: aminoglycoside phosphotransferase from Tn5; aph(3')-II (or nptII); confers resistance to neomycin, kanamycin, and G418 (Geneticin®)
   4003..4155    +  CDS            ble (fragment): BLE_KLEPN - Experimental evidence at protein level: Swiss-Prot protein existence level 1. Binding protein with a strong affinity to the bleomycin family of antibiotics. Binds to CL990; an antimitotic-antibiotic compound. From Klebsiella pneumoniae.
   4214..4261    +  polyA_signal   HSV TK poly(A) signal: herpes simplex virus thymidine kinase polyadenylation signal (Cole and Stacy, 1985)
   4352..4368    -  polyA_signal   bGH poly(A) signal (fragment): bovine growth hormone polyadenylation signal
   4590..5178    +  rep_origin     ori: high-copy-number ColE1/pMB1/pBR322/pUC origin of replication
   5293..5352    +  enhancer       CMV enhancer (fragment): human cytomegalovirus immediate early enhancer
