[The description below was written by a language model from this plasmid's Addgene catalogue record, the feature table of its GenBank file and pLannotate feature annotations shown in this document.]
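Description:
mEmerald-Clathrin-15 is a mammalian expression plasmid of 5,352 bp that produces human clathrin light chain B (CLTB) fused to the green fluorescent protein mEmerald, for labelling clathrin-coated pits and vesicles in living cells. It is built on an mEmerald C-type backbone, in which the fluorescent protein sits upstream of the cloning site. Expression is driven by the human cytomegalovirus immediate early enhancer and promoter. The mEmerald coding sequence is followed by a 45-nt remnant of the multiple cloning site that acts as a linker (probably the "15" in the name, as this would encode 15 residues), then the CLTB open reading frame, so the tag is at the N terminus of the light chain. An SV40 polyadenylation signal terminates the transcript; the short "large T antigen" fragment annotated just upstream is likely part of the SV40-derived sequence flanking that signal rather than a functional element.

The plasmid is maintained in E. coli through a high-copy ColE1/pUC-type origin and also carries an f1 phage origin. A single Tn5 aminoglycoside phosphotransferase gene (NeoR/KanR) serves both hosts. A bacterial bla-type promoter gives kanamycin resistance in bacteria, and the adjacent SV40 enhancer/early promoter, with an HSV TK polyadenylation signal, allows G418 selection of stably transfected mammalian cells. The small ble and bGH poly(A) fragments look like backbone remnants or annotation matches.

mEmerald is a bright, rapidly maturing monomeric GFP derivative, recorded here with excitation at 487 nm and emission at 509 nm. The construct is used as a localization marker for clathrin structures, and the associated work used time-lapse, two-colour 3D structured illumination microscopy of live cells. The separate 896-bp GenBank record covers only part of the plasmid and annotates only a reverse sequencing primer site in the SV40 poly(A) region.
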