Addgene plasmid #54040: mEmerald-Clathrin-15
Purpose: Localization: Clathrin Vesicles, Excitation: 487, Emission: 509
Depositing lab: Michael Davidson. Depositing organization: Florida State University, Tallahassee. Publication: Time-lapse two-color 3D imaging of live cells with doubled resolution using structured illumination. Fiolka R, Shao L, Rego EH, Davidson MW, Gustafsson MG. Proc Natl Acad Sci U S A. 2012 Apr 3;109(14):5311-5. doi: 10.1073/pnas.1119262109. Epub 2012 Mar 19. PubMed 22431626.
Backbone
  Vector backbone: mEmerald
  Backbone size w/o insert (bp): 4750
  Vector type: Mammalian Expression
  Selectable markers: Neomycin (select with G418)
Growth in bacteria
  Bacterial resistance: Kanamycin, 50 μg/mL
  Growth temperature: 37°C
  Growth strain: DH5alpha
  Copy number: High Copy
Gene/Insert
  Gene/Insert name: Clathrin (alt name: NM_001834.2)
  Species: H. sapiens (human)
  Entrez Gene: CLTB (a.k.a. LCB)
  Promoter: CMV
  Tag / fusion protein: mEmerald (N terminal on backbone)
  Cloning method: Unknown
  Sequencing primers: 5′ CMV-F; 3′ SV40pA-R
Terms and licenses: Academic/Nonprofit Terms; Industry Terms
Depositor comments: . Excitation = 487; Emission = 509. Localization data: Clathrin Vesicles
How to cite: mEmerald-Clathrin-15 was a gift from Michael Davidson (Addgene plasmid # 54040 ; http://n2t.net/addgene:54040 ; RRID:Addgene_54040)
