LOCUS       Exported 896 bp ds-DNA linear SYN 02-JUN-2021
DEFINITION  Localization: Clathrin Vesicles, Excitation: 487, Emission: 509.
ACCESSION   .
VERSION     .
KEYWORDS    mEmerald-Clathrin-15
SOURCE      synthetic DNA construct
  ORGANISM  synthetic DNA construct
REFERENCE   1 (bases 1 to 896)
  AUTHORS   Fiolka R, Shao L, Rego EH, Davidson MW, Gustafsson MG
  TITLE     Time-lapse two-color 3D imaging of live cells with doubled
            resolution using structured illumination.
  JOURNAL   Proc Natl Acad Sci U S A. 2012 Apr 3;109(14):5311-5. doi:
            10.1073/pnas.1119262109. Epub 2012 Mar 19.
  PUBMED    22431626
REFERENCE   2 (bases 1 to 896)
  AUTHORS   .
  TITLE     Direct Submission
  JOURNAL   Exported Jun 2, 2021 from SnapGene Server 1.1.58
            http://www.snapgene.com
FEATURES             Location/Qualifiers
     source          1..896
                     /organism="synthetic DNA construct"
                     /mol_type="other DNA"
     primer_bind     complement(862..881)
                     /label=SV40pA-R
                     /note="SV40 polyA, reverse primer"
ORIGIN
        1 acgagctgta caagtccgga ctcagatctc gagctcaagc ttcgaattct gcagtcgaca
       61 tggctgatga ctttggcttc ttctcgtcgt cggagagtgg tgccccggag gcggcggagg
      121 aggacccggc ggccgccttc ctggcccagc aggagagcga gattgcaggc atagagaacg
      181 acgagggctt cggggcacct gccggcagcc atgcggcccc cgcacagccg ggccccacga
      241 gtggggctgg ttctgaggac atggggacca cagtcaatgg agatgtgttt caggaggcca
      301 acggtcctgc tgatggctac gcagccattg cccaggctga caggctgacc caggagcctg
      361 agagcatccg caagtggcga gaggagcaga ggaaacggct gcaagagctg gatgctgcat
      421 ctaaggtcac ggaacaggaa tggcgggaga aggccaagaa ggacctggag gagtggaacc
      481 agcgccagag tgaacaagta gagaagaaca agatcaacaa ccgggcatcc gaggaggctt
      541 tcgtgaagga atccaaggag gagaccccag gcacagagtg ggagaaggtg gcccagctat
      601 gtgacttcaa ccccaagagc agcaagcagt gcaaagatgt gtcccgcctg cgctcggtgc
      661 tcatgtccct gaagcagacg ccactgtccc gctagggatc caccggatct agataactga
      721 tcataatcag ccataccaca tttgtagagg ttttacttgc tttaaaaaac ctcccacacc
      781 tccccctgaa cctgaaacat aaaatgaatg caattgttgt tgttaacttg tttattgcag
      841 cttataatgg ttacaaataa agcaatagca tcacaaattt cacaaataaa gcattt
//
