>Addgene plasmid #54040 | mEmerald-Clathrin-15 | depositor partial sequence | sequence record 84226 | insert sequence
GACGTCAGATCCGCTAGCGCTACCGGTCGCCACCATGGTGAGCAAGGGCGAGGAGCTGTTCACCGGGGTG
GTGCCCATCCTGGTCGAGCTGGACGGCGACGTAAACGGCCACAAGTTCAGCGTGTCCGGCGAGGGCGAGG
GCGATGCCACCTACGGCAAGCTGACCCTGAAGTTCATCTGCACCACCGGCAAGCTGCCCGTGCCCTGGCC
CACCCTCGTGACCACCTTGACCTACGGCGTGCAGTGCTTCGCCCGCTACCCCGACCACATGAAGCAGCAC
GACTTCTTCAAGTCCGCCATGCCCGAAGGCTACGTCCAGGAGCGCACCATCTTCTTCAAGGACGACGGCA
ACTACAAGACCCGCGCCGAGGTGAAGTTCGAGGGCGACACCCTGGTGAACCGCATCGAGCTGAAGGGCAT
CGACTTCAAGGAGGACGGCAACATCCTGGGGCACAAGCTGGAGTACAACTACAACAGCCACAAGGTCTAT
ATCACCGCCGACAAGCAGAAGAACGGCATCAAGGTGAACTTCAAGACCCGCCACAACATCGAGGACGGCA
GCGTGCAGCTCGCCGACCACTACCAGCAGAACACCCCCATCGGCGACGGCCCCGTGCTGCTGCCCGACAA
CCACTACCTGAGCACCCAGTCCAAGCTGAGCAAAGACCCCAACGAGAAGCGCGATCACATGGTCCTGCTG
GAGTTCGTGACCGCCGCCGGGATCACTCTCGGCATGGACGAGCTGTACAAGTCCGGACTCAGATCTCGAG
CTCAAGCTTCGAATTCTGCAGTCGACATGGCTGATGACTTTGGCTTCTTCTCGTCGTCGGAGAGTGGTGC
CCCGGAGGCGGCGGAGGAGGACCCGGCGGCCGCCTTCCTGGCCCAGCAGGAGAGCGAGATTGCAGGCATA
GAGAACGACGAGGGCTTCGGGGCACCTGCCGGCAGCCATGCGGCCCCCGCACAGCCGGGCCCCACGAGTG
GGGCTGGTTCTGAGGACATGGGGACCACAGTCAATGGAGATGTGTTTCAGGAGGCCAACGGTCCTGCTGA
TGGCTACGCAGCCATTGCCCAGGCTGACAGGCTGACCCAGGAGCCTGAGAGCATCCGCAAGTGGCGAGAG
GAGCAGAGGAAACGGCTGCAAGAGCTGGATGCTGCATCTAAGGTCACGGAACAGGAATGGCGGGAGAAGG
CCAAGAAGGACCTGGAGGAGTGGAACCAGCGCCAGAGTGAACAAGTAGAGAAGAACAAGATCAACAACCG
GGCATCCGAGGAGGCTTTCGTGAAGGAATCCAAGGAGGAGACCCCAGGCACAGAGTGGGAGAAGGTGGCC
CAGCTATGTGACTTCAACCCCAAGAGCAGCAAGCAGTGCAAAGATGTGTCCCGCCTGCGCTCGGTGCTCA
TGTCCCTGAAGCAGACGCCACTGTCCCGCTAGGGATCCACCGGATCTAGATAACTGATCATAATCAGCCA
TACCACATT
